Addgene plasmid #234074: USP7 delta C-terminus
Purpose: Expresses USP7 mutant in E. coli
Depositing lab: Irina Bezsonova. Depositing organization: University of Connecticut Health Center. Publication: Small-molecule allosteric activator of ubiquitin-specific protease 7 (USP7). Jaen Maisonet I, Sharafi M, Korchak EJ, Salazar-Chaparro A, Bratt AS, Parikh T, Varca AC, Shah B, Darnowski M, Chung M, Teh WP, Che J, Bezsonova I, Buhrlage SJ. Proc Natl Acad Sci U S A. 2025 Oct 21;122(42):e2510496122. doi: 10.1073/pnas.2510496122. Epub 2025 Oct 14. PubMed 41086218.
Backbone
  Vector backbone: pET28a-LIC
  Backbone manufacturer: Structural Genomics Consortium, Toronto
  Backbone size w/o insert (bp): 5300
  Total vector size (bp): 8618
  Vector type: Bacterial Expression
Growth in bacteria
  Bacterial resistance: Kanamycin, 50 μg/mL
  Growth temperature: 37°C
  Growth strain: DH5alpha
  Copy number: Low Copy
Gene/Insert
  Gene/Insert name: USP7 1-1080 (alt name: Ubiquitin carboxyl-terminal hydrolase 7)
  Species: H. sapiens (human)
  Insert size (bp): 3306
  Mutation: E547 mutated to stop codon
  Entrez Gene: USP7 (a.k.a. C16DELp13.2, DEL16P13.2, HAFOUS, HAUSP, TEF1)
  Tag / fusion protein: 6xHis cleavable with thrombin (N terminal on insert)
Terms and licenses: Academic/Nonprofit Terms; Industry Terms: Not Available to Industry
How to cite: USP7 delta C-terminus was a gift from Irina Bezsonova (Addgene plasmid # 234074 ; http://n2t.net/addgene:234074 ; RRID:Addgene_234074)
