[The description below was written by a language model from this plasmid's Addgene catalogue record and pLannotate feature annotations shown in this document.]
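Description:
USP7 delta C-terminus is a bacterial expression plasmid built on the pET28a-LIC backbone, a ligation-independent cloning derivative of pET28a, for producing a truncated form of human ubiquitin carboxyl-terminal hydrolase 7 (USP7, also known as HAUSP) in E. coli. The 8.6 kb plasmid replicates from a ColE1/pBR322-type origin accompanied by the bom region and the rop gene, which keeps copy number low, consistent with the catalogue's low-copy designation. Selection is by kanamycin through the aph(3')-Ia gene. An f1 origin is also present, and the short tetracycline-resistance fragments annotated around lacI are non-functional remnants of the pBR322 lineage.

The expression cassette is the standard pET arrangement. A T7 promoter is followed by a lac operator and the T7 gene 10 ribosome binding site, and a plasmid-borne lacI gene supplies repressor. Transcription therefore depends on a host supplying T7 RNA polymerase and is induced with IPTG, and it ends at a T7 terminator. The reading frame opens with an N-terminal 6xHis tag that the record describes as thrombin-cleavable, allowing metal-affinity purification and subsequent tag removal. This tag is probably what the short "capTEV" fragment hit upstream of the insert represents.

The record is not fully consistent about the truncation. The insert is named USP7 1-1080, while the annotated USP7 sequence spans 3,306 bp, about the full-length coding region, and the listed mutation converts E547 to a stop codon. If that stop codon is present, translation would end there, giving a protein without the C-terminal portion and leaving the downstream USP7 sequence and vector-derived His fragment untranslated. The associated work concerns a small-molecule allosteric activator of USP7, so this construct likely provides recombinant truncated protein for biochemical or structural comparison.
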