Features (pLannotate 1.2.2; 20 found; start..end, strand, type, name):
      1..589     +  rep_origin     ori: high-copy-number ColE1/pMB1/pBR322/pUC origin of replication
    775..914     -  misc_feature   bom: basis of mobility region from pBR322
   1016..1207    -  CDS            rop: Rop protein, which maintains plasmids at low copy number; rop
   1224..1604    +  CDS            YPB1_ECOLX: Protein predicted: Swiss-Prot protein existence level 4. From Escherichia coli.
   1676..1967    -  CDS            TcR (fragment): tetracycline efflux protein; tet; confers resistance to tetracycline
   1982..2003    -  protein_bind   CAP binding site: CAP binding activates transcription in the presence of cAMP. E. coli catabolite activator protein
   2016..3098    -  CDS            lacI: lac repressor; lacI; The lac repressor binds to the lac operator to inhibit transcription in E. coli. This inhibition can be relieved by adding lactose or isopropyl-β-D-thiogalactopyranoside (IPTG).
   3099..3176    -  promoter       lacI promoter: lacI
   3184..3463    -  CDS            TcR (fragment): tetracycline efflux protein; tet; confers resistance to tetracycline
   3485..3503    +  promoter       T7 promoter: promoter for bacteriophage T7 RNA polymerase
   3504..3528    +  protein_bind   lac operator: The lac repressor binds to the lac operator to inhibit transcription in E. coli. This inhibition can be relieved by adding lactose or isopropyl-β-D-thiogalactopyranoside (IPTG). lac repressor encoded by lacI
   3543..3565    +  RBS            RBS: efficient ribosome binding site from bacteriophage T7 gene 10 (Olins and Rangwala, 1989)
   3584..3600    +  CDS            capTEV™ (fragment): composite tag for in vivo biotinylation, TEV protease cleavage, and 6xHis tagging
   3629..6934    +  CDS            USP7: UBP7_HUMAN - Also known as HAUSP. Experimental evidence at protein level: Swiss-Prot protein existence level 1. (Microbial infection) Contributes to the overall stabilization and trans-activation capability of the herpesvirus 1 trans-acting transcriptional protein ICP0/VMW110 during HSV-1 infection. From Homo sapiens (Human).
   6967..6984    +  CDS            9xHis (fragment): 9xHis affinity tag
   6994..7043    +  CDS            SET1 (fragment): solubility-enhancement tag derived from T7 phage gene 10B
   7051..7098    +  terminator     T7 terminator: transcription terminator for bacteriophage T7 RNA polymerase
   7135..7563    +  rep_origin     f1 ori (sequence partly withheld): f1 bacteriophage origin of replication; arrow indicates direction of (+) strand synthesis
   7616..7673    +  promoter       AmpR promoter (fragment): bla
   7682..8497    -  CDS            KanR: aminoglycoside phosphotransferase; aph(3')-Ia; confers resistance to kanamycin in bacteria or G418 (Geneticin®) in eukaryotes
>Addgene plasmid #234074 | USP7 delta C-terminus | addgene full sequence | sequence record 464915 | Addgene NGS Result
TTGAGATCCTTTTTTTCTGCGCGTAATCTGCTGCTTGCAAACAAAAAAACCACCGCTACCAGCGGTGGTT
TGTTTGCCGGATCAAGAGCTACCAACTCTTTTTCCGAAGGTAACTGGCTTCAGCAGAGCGCAGATACCAA
ATACTGTCCTTCTAGTGTAGCCGTAGTTAGGCCACCACTTCAAGAACTCTGTAGCACCGCCTACATACCT
CGCTCTGCTAATCCTGTTACCAGTGGCTGCTGCCAGTGGCGATAAGTCGTGTCTTACCGGGTTGGACTCA
AGACGATAGTTACCGGATAAGGCGCAGCGGTCGGGCTGAACGGGGGGTTCGTGCACACAGCCCAGCTTGG
AGCGAACGACCTACACCGAACTGAGATACCTACAGCGTGAGCTATGAGAAAGCGCCACGCTTCCCGAAGG
GAGAAAGGCGGACAGGTATCCGGTAAGCGGCAGGGTCGGAACAGGAGAGCGCACGAGGGAGCTTCCAGGG
GGAAACGCCTGGTATCTTTATAGTCCTGTCGGGTTTCGCCACCTCTGACTTGAGCGTCGATTTTTGTGAT
GCTCGTCAGGGGGGCGGAGCCTATGGAAAAACGCCAGCAACGCGGCCTTTTTACGGTTCCTGGCCTTTTG
CTGGCCTTTTGCTCACATGTTCTTTCCTGCGTTATCCCCTGATTCTGTGGATAACCGTATTACCGCCTTT
GAGTGAGCTGATACCGCTCGCCGCAGCCGAACGACCGAGCGCAGCGAGTCAGTGAGCGAGGAAGCGGAAG
AGCGCCTGATGCGGTATTTTCTCCTTACGCATCTGTGCGGTATTTCACACCGCAATGGTGCACTCTCAGT
ACAATCTGCTCTGATGCCGCATAGTTAAGCCAGTATACACTCCGCTATCGCTACGTGACTGGGTCATGGC
TGCGCCCCGACACCCGCCAACACCCGCTGACGCGCCCTGACGGGCTTGTCTGCTCCCGGCATCCGCTTAC
AGACAAGCTGTGACCGTCTCCGGGAGCTGCATGTGTCAGAGGTTTTCACCGTCATCACCGAAACGCGCGA
GGCAGCTGCGGTAAAGCTCATCAGCGTGGTCGTGAAGCGATTCACAGATGTCTGCCTGTTCATCCGCGTC
CAGCTCGTTGAGTTTCTCCAGAAGCGTTAATGTCTGGCTTCTGATAAAGCGGGCCATGTTAAGGGCGGTT
TTTTCCTGTTTGGTCACTGATGCCTCCGTGTAAGGGGGATTTCTGTTCATGGGGGTAATGATACCGATGA
AACGAGAGAGGATGCTCACGATACGGGTTACTGATGATGAACATGCCCGGTTACTGGAACGTTGTGAGGG
TAAACAACTGGCGGTATGGATGCGGCGGGACCAGAGAAAAATCACTCAGGGTCAATGCCAGCGCTTCGTT
AATACAGATGTAGGTGTTCCACAGGGTAGCCAGCAGCATCCTGCGATGCAGATCCGGAACATAATGGTGC
AGGGCGCTGACTTCCGCGTTTCCAGACTTTACGAAACACGGAAACCGAAGACCATTCATGTTGTTGCTCA
GGTCGCAGACGTTTTGCAGCAGCAGTCGCTTCACGTTCGCTCGCGTATCGGTGATTCATTCTGCTAACCA
GTAAGGCAACCCCGCCAGCCTAGCCGGGTCCTCAACGACAGGAGCACGATCATGCGCACCCGTGGGGCCG
CCATGCCGGCGATAATGGCCTGCTTCTCGCCGAAACGTTTGGTGGCGGGACCAGTGACGAAGGCTTGAGC
GAGGGCGTGCAAGATTCCGAATACCGCAAGCGACAGGCCGATCATCGTCGCGCTCCAGCGAAAGCGGTCC
TCGCCGAAAATGACCCAGAGCGCTGCCGGCACCTGTCCTACGAGTTGCATGATAAAGAAGACAGTCATAA
GTGCGGCGACGATAGTCATGCCCCGCGCCCACCGGAAGGAGCTGACTGGGTTGAAGGCTCTCAAGGGCAT
CGGTCGAGATCCCGGTGCCTAATGAGTGAGCTAACTTACATTAATTGCGTTGCGCTCACTGCCCGCTTTC
CAGTCGGGAAACCTGTCGTGCCAGCTGCATTAATGAATCGGCCAACGCGCGGGGAGAGGCGGTTTGCGTA
TTGGGCGCCAGGGTGGTTTTTCTTTTCACCAGTGAGACGGGCAACAGCTGATTGCCCTTCACCGCCTGGC
CCTGAGAGAGTTGCAGCAAGCGGTCCACGCTGGTTTGCCCCAGCAGGCGAAAATCCTGTTTGATGGTGGT
TAACGGCGGGATATAACATGAGCTGTCTTCGGTATCGTCGTATCCCACTACCGAGATATCCGCACCAACG
CGCAGCCCGGACTCGGTAATGGCGCGCATTGCGCCCAGCGCCATCTGATCGTTGGCAACCAGCATCGCAG
TGGGAACGATGCCCTCATTCAGCATTTGCATGGTTTGTTGAAAACCGGACATGGCACTCCAGTCGCCTTC
CCGTTCCGCTATCGGCTGAATTTGATTGCGAGTGAGATATTTATGCCAGCCAGCCAGACGCAGACGCGCC
GAGACAGAACTTAATGGGCCCGCTAACAGCGCGATTTGCTGGTGACCCAATGCGACCAGATGCTCCACGC
CCAGTCGCGTACCGTCTTCATGGGAGAAAATAATACTGTTGATGGGTGTCTGGTCAGAGACATCAAGAAA
TAACGCCGGAACATTAGTGCAGGCAGCTTCCACAGCAATGGCATCCTGGTCATCCAGCGGATAGTTAATG
ATCAGCCCACTGACGCGTTGCGCGAGAAGATTGTGCACCGCCGCTTTACAGGCTTCGACGCCGCTTCGTT
CTACCATCGACACCACCACGCTGGCACCCAGTTGATCGGCGCGAGATTTAATCGCCGCGACAATTTGCGA
CGGCGCGTGCAGGGCCAGACTGGAGGTGGCAACGCCAATCAGCAACGACTGTTTGCCCGCCAGTTGTTGT
GCCACGCGGTTGGGAATGTAATTCAGCTCCGCCATCGCCGCTTCCACTTTTTCCCGCGTTTTCGCAGAAA
CGTGGCTGGCCTGGTTCACCACGCGGGAAACGGTCTGATAAGAGACACCGGCATACTCTGCGACATCGTA
TAACGTTACTGGTTTCACATTCACCACCCTGAATTGACTCTCTTCCGGGCGCTATCATGCCATACCGCGA
AAGGTTTTGCGCCATTCGATGGTGTCCGGGATCTCGACGCTCTCCCTTATGCGACTCCTGCATTAGGAAG
CAGCCCAGTAGTAGGTTGAGGCCGTTGAGCACCGCCGCCGCAAGGAATGGTGCATGCAAGGAGATGGCGC
CCAACAGTCCCCCGGCCACGGGGCCTGCCACCATACCCACGCCGAAACAAGCGCTCATGAGCCCGAAGTG
GCGAGCCCGATCTTCCCCATCGGTGATGTCGGCGATATAGGCGCCAGCAACCGCACCTGTGGCGCCGGTG
ATGCCGGCCACGATGCGTCCGGCGTAGAGGATCGAGATCTCGATCCCGCGAAATTAATACGACTCACTAT
AGGGGAATTGTGAGCGGATAACAATTCCCCTCTAGAAATAATTTTGTTTAACTTTAAGAAGGAGATATAC
CATGGGCAGCAGCCATCATCATCATCATCACAGCAGCGGCCTGGTTCCGCGTGGTAGTATGAACCACCAG
CAGCAGCAGCAGCAGCAGAAAGCGGGCGAGCAGCAGTTGAGCGAGCCCGAGGACATGGAGATGGAAGCGG
GAGATACAGATGACCCACCAAGAATTACTCAGAACCCTGTGATCAATGGGAATGTGGCCCTGAGTGATGG
ACACAACACCGCGGAGGAGGACATGGAGGATGACACCAGTTGGCGCTCCGAGGCAACCTTTCAGTTCACT
GTGGAGCGCTTCAGCAGACTGAGTGAGTCGGTCCTTAGCCCTCCGTGTTTTGTGCGAAATCTGCCATGGA
AGATTATGGTGATGCCACGCTTTTATCCAGACAGACCACACCAAAAAAGCGTAGGATTCTTTCTCCAGTG
CAATGCTGAATCTGATTCCACGTCATGGTCTTGCCATGCACAAGCAGTGCTGAAGATAATAAATTACAGA
GATGATGAAAAGTCGTTCAGTCGTCGTATTAGTCATTTGTTCTTCCATAAAGAAAATGATTGGGGATTTT
CCAATTTTATGGCCTGGAGTGAAGTGACCGATCCTGAGAAAGGATTTATAGATGATGACAAAGTTACCTT
TGAAGTCTTTGTACAGGCGGATGCTCCCCATGGAGTTGCGTGGGATTCAAAGAAGCACACAGGCTACGTC
GGCTTAAAGAATCAGGGAGCGACTTGTTACATGAACAGCCTGCTACAGACGTTATTTTTCACGAATCAGC
TACGAAAGGCTGTGTACATGATGCCAACCGAGGGGGATGATTCGTCTAAAAGCGTCCCTTTAGCATTACA
AAGAGTGTTCTATGAATTACAGCATAGTGATAAACCTGTAGGAACAAAAAAGTTAACAAAGTCATTTGGG
TGGGAAACTTTAGATAGCTTCATGCAACATGATGTTCAGGAGCTTTGTCGAGTGTTGCTCGATAATGTGG
AAAATAAGATGAAAGGCACCTGTGTAGAGGGCACCATACCCAAATTATTCCGCGGCAAAATGGTGTCCTA
TATCCAGTGTAAAGAAGTAGACTATCGGTCTGATAGAAGAGAAGATTATTATGATATCCAGCTAAGTATC
AAAGGAAAGAAAAATATATTTGAATCATTTGTGGATTATGTGGCAGTAGAACAGCTCGATGGGGACAATA
AATACGACGCTGGGGAACATGGCTTACAGGAAGCAGAGAAAGGTGTGAAATTCCTAACATTGCCACCAGT
GTTACATCTACAACTGATGAGATTTATGTATGACCCTCAGACGGACCAAAATATCAAGATCAATGATAGG
TTTGAATTCCCAGAGCAGTTACCACTTGATGAATTTTTGCAAAAAACAGATCCTAAGGACCCTGCAAATT
ATATTCTTCATGCAGTCCTGGTTCATAGTGGAGATAATCATGGTGGACATTATGTGGTTTATCTAAACCC
CAAAGGGGATGGCAAATGGTGTAAATTTGATGACGACGTGGTGTCAAGGTGTACTAAAGAGGAAGCAATT
GAGCACAATTATGGGGGTCACGATGACGACCTGTCTGTTCGACACTGCACTAATGCTTACATGTTAGTCT
ACATCAGGGAATCAAAACTGAGTGAAGTTTTACAGGCGGTCACCGACCATGATATTCCTCAGCAGTTGGT
GGAGCGATTACAAGAAGAGAAAAGGATCGAGGCTCAGAAGCGGAAGGAGCGGCAGGAAGCCCATCTCTAT
ATGCAAGTGCAGATAGTCGCAGAGGACCAGTTTTGTGGCCACCAAGGGAATGACATGTACGATGAAGAAA
AAGTGAAATACACTGTGTTCAAAGTATTGAAGAACTCCTCGCTTGCTGAGTTTGTTCAGAGCCTCTCTCA
GACCATGGGATTTCCACAAGATCAAATTCGATTGTGGCCCATGCAAGCAAGGAGTAATGGAACAAAACGA
CCAGCAATGTTAGATAATGAAGCCGACGGCAATAAAACAATGATTGAGCTCAGTGATAATGAAAACCCTT
GGACAATATTCCTGGAAACAGTTGATCCCGAGCTGGCTGCTAGTGGAGCGACCTTACCCAAGTTTGATAA
AGATCATGATGTAATGTTATTTTTGAAGATGTATGATCCCAAAACGCGGAGCTTGAATTACTGTGGGCAT
ATCTACACACCAATATCCTGTAAAATACGTGACTTGCTCCCAGTTATGTGTGACAGAGCAGGATTTATTC
AAGATACTAGCCTTATCCTCTATGAGGAAGTTAAACCGAATTTAACAGAGAGAATTCAGGACTATGACGT
GTCTCTTGATAAAGCCCTTGATGAACTAATGGATGGTGACATCATAGTATTTCAGAAGGATGACCCTGAA
AATGATAACAGTGAATTACCCACCGCAAAGGAGTATTTCCGAGATCTCTACCACCGCGTTGATGTCATTT
TCTGTGATAAAACAATCCCTAATGATCCTGGATTTGTGGTTACGTTATCAAATAGAATGAATTATTTTCA
GGTTGCAAAGACAGTTGCACAGAGGCTCAACACAGATCCAATGTTGCTGCAGTTTTTCAAGTCTCAAGGT
TATAGGGATGGCCCAGGTAATCCTCTTAGACATAATTATGAAGGTACTTTAAGAGATCTTCTACAGTTCT
TCAAGCCTAGACAACCTAAGAAACTTTACTATCAGCAGCTTAAGATGAAAATCACAGACTTTGAGAACAG
GCGAAGTTTTAAATGTATATGGTTAAACAGCCAATTTAGGGAAGAGGAAATAACACTATATCCAGACAAG
CATGGGTGTGTCCGGGACCTGTTAGAAGAATGTAAAAAGGCCGTGGAGCTTGGGGAGAAAGCATCAGGGA
AACTTAGGCTGCTAGAAATTGTAAGCTACAAAATCATTGGTGTTCATCAAGAAGATGAACTATTAGAATG
TTTATCTCCTGCAACGAGCCGGACGTTTCGAATAGAGGAAATCCCTTTGGACCAGGTGGACATAGACAAA
GAGAATGAGATGCTTGTCACAGTGGCGCATTTCCACAAAGAGGTCTTCGGAACGTTCGGAATCCCGTTTT
TGCTGAGGATACACCAGGGCGAGCATTTTCGAGAAGTGATGAAGCGAATCCAGAGCCTGCTGGACATCCA
GGAGAAGGAGTTTGAGAAGTTTAAATTTGCAATTGTAATGATGGGCCGACACCAGTACATAAATGAAGAC
GAGTATGAAGTAAATTTGAAAGACTTTGAGCCACAGCCCGGTAATATGTCTCATCCTCGGCCTTGGCTAG
GGCTCGACTAATTCAACAAAGCCCCAAAGAGGAGTCGCTACACTTACCTTGAAAAGGCCATTAAAATCCA
TAACTGATGATGACGAAGCTTGCGGCCGCACTCGAGCACCACCACCACCACCACTGAGATCCGGCTGCTA
ACAAAGCCCGAAAGGAAGCTGAGTTGGCTGCTGCCACCGCTGAGCAATAACTAGCATAACCCCTTGGGGC
CTCTAAACGGGTCTTGAGGGGTTTTTTGCTGAAAGGAGGAACTATATCCGGATTGGCGAATGGG
[124 nt withheld, positions 7135-7258]
C
[91 nt withheld, positions 7260-7350]
A
[49 nt withheld, positions 7352-7400]
CCTTTGACGTTGGAGTCCACGTTCTTT
[37 nt withheld, positions 7428-7464]
ACCCTATCTCGGTCTATTCTTTTGATTTATAAGGGATTTTGCCGATTTCGGCCTATTGGTTAAAAAATGA
GCTGATTTAACAAAAATTTAACGCGAATTTTAACAAAATATTAACGCTTACAATTTAGGTGGCACTTTTC
GGGGAAATGTGCGCGGAACCCCTATTTGTTTATTTTTCTAAATACATTCAAATATGTATCCGCTCATGAA
TTAATTCTTAGAAAAACTCATCGAGCATCAAATGAAACTGCAATTTATTCATATCAGGATTATCAATACC
ATATTTTTGAAAAAGCCGTTTCTGTAATGAAGGAGAAAACTCACCGAGGCAGTTCCATAGGATGGCAAGA
TCCTGGTATCGGTCTGCGATTCCGACTCGTCCAACATCAATACAACCTATTAATTTCCCCTCGTCAAAAA
TAAGGTTATCAAGTGAGAAATCACCATGAGTGACGACTGAATCCGGTGAGAATGGCAAAAGTTTATGCAT
TTCTTTCCAGACTTGTTCAACAGGCCAGCCATTACGCTCGTCATCAAAATCACTCGCATCAACCAAACCG
TTATTCATTCGTGATTGCGCCTGAGCGAGACGAAATACGCGATCGCTGTTAAAAGGACAATTACAAACAG
GAATCGAATGCAACCGGCGCAGGAACACTGCCAGCGCATCAACAATATTTTCACCTGAATCAGGATATTC
TTCTAATACCTGGAATGCTGTTTTCCCGGGGATCGCAGTGGTGAGTAACCATGCATCATCAGGAGTACGG
ATAAAATGCTTGATGGTCGGAAGAGGCATAAATTCCGTCAGCCAGTTTAGTCTGACCATCTCATCTGTAA
CATCATTGGCAACGCTACCTTTGCCATGTTTCAGAAACAACTCTGGCGCATCGGGCTTCCCATACAATCG
ATAGATTGTCGCACCTGATTGCCCGACATTATCGCGAGCCCATTTATACCCATATAAATCAGCATCCATG
TTGGAATTTAATCGCGGCCTAGAGCAAGACGTTTCCCGTTGAATATGGCTCATAACACCCCTTGTATTAC
TGTTTATGTAAGCAGACAGTTTTATTGTTCATGACCAAAATCCCTTAACGTGAGTTTTCGTTCCACTGAG
CGTCAGACCCCGTAGAAAAGATCAAAGGATCTTC
